Addgene plasmid #110023: pHH0103_MAPK3_Pkinase
Purpose: Protein expression and purification of MAPK3_Pkinase
Depositing lab: Sachdev Sidhu. Depositing organization: University of Toronto. Publication: Large-scale survey and database of high affinity ligands for peptide recognition modules. Teyra J, Kelil A, Jain S, Helmy M, Jajodia R, Hooda Y, Gu J, D'Cruz AA, Nicholson SE, Min J, Sudol M, Kim PM, Bader GD, Sidhu SS. Mol Syst Biol. 2020 Dec;16(12):e9310. doi: 10.15252/msb.20199310. PubMed 33438817.
Backbone
  Vector backbone: pHH0103
  Vector type: Bacterial Expression
Growth in bacteria
  Bacterial resistance: Ampicillin, 100 μg/mL
  Growth temperature: 37°C
  Growth strain: DH5alpha
  Copy number: Low Copy
Gene/Insert
  Gene/Insert name: MAPK3_Pkinase
  Species: H. sapiens (human)
  Entrez Gene: MAPK3 (a.k.a. ERK-1, ERK1, ERT2, HS44KDAP, HUMKER1A, P44ERK1, P44MAPK, PRKM3, p44-ERK1, p44-MAPK)
  Cloning method: Restriction Enzyme; 5′ cloning site Sfi1 (unknown if destroyed); 3′ cloning site Not1 (unknown if destroyed)
Terms and licenses: Academic/Nonprofit Terms; Industry Terms: Not Available to Industry
How to cite: pHH0103_MAPK3_Pkinase was a gift from Sachdev Sidhu (Addgene plasmid # 110023 ; http://n2t.net/addgene:110023 ; RRID:Addgene_110023)
