[The description below was written by a language model from this plasmid's Addgene catalogue record and pLannotate feature annotations shown in this document.]
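Description:
pHH0103_MAPK3_Pkinase is a 7,593-nt bacterial expression plasmid built on the pHH0103 backbone for producing and purifying the protein kinase domain of human MAPK3 (ERK1) in E. coli. It replicates from a ColE1/pBR322-type origin with an adjacent bom region. The catalogue lists it as low copy, although the rop gene is annotated only as two fragments split by an inserted f1 phage origin. Selection is by ampicillin through the β-lactamase gene and its own promoter.

The expression cassette is driven by the tac promoter followed by a lac operator, and the plasmid carries its own lacI gene under the stronger lacIq promoter, so transcription is held off by lac repressor until it is induced with IPTG. In the feature table, a 6xHis tag comes first, then Schistosoma japonicum glutathione S-transferase, then the MAPK3 fragment. This arrangement is consistent with a His-GST N-terminal fusion that allows purification on either nickel or glutathione resin, though the reading frame and any linker or protease site are not stated. The insert was cloned between SfiI and NotI sites and is followed by the bacteriophage fd terminator.

Downstream of the terminator lie fragments of M13 gene III, along with partial tetracycline resistance gene and tet promoter sequences. Together with the f1 origin, these look like remnants of a phagemid and pBR322 ancestry rather than functional parts of the expression design. The plasmid belongs to a large collection of domain expression constructs generated for a survey of high-affinity peptide ligands of peptide recognition modules, in which purified domains would serve as binding targets.
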