Features (pLannotate 1.2.2; 21 found; start..end, strand, type, name):
      1..29      +  promoter       tac promoter: strong E. coli promoter; hybrid between the trp and lac UV5 promoters
     37..53      +  protein_bind   lac operator: The lac repressor binds to the lac operator to inhibit transcription in E. coli. This inhibition can be relieved by adding lactose or isopropyl-β-D-thiogalactopyranoside (IPTG). lac repressor encoded by lacI
    138..155     +  CDS            6xHis: 6xHis affinity tag
    171..824     +  CDS            GST26_SCHJA: Experimental evidence at protein level: Swiss-Prot protein existence level 1. GST isoenzymes appear to play a central role in the parasite detoxification system. Other functions are also suspected including a role in increasing the solubility of haematin in the parasite gut. From Schistosoma japonicum (Blood fluke).
    900..1772    +  CDS            MAPK3 (fragment): MK03_HUMAN - Also known as ERK1, PRKM3. Experimental evidence at protein level: Swiss-Prot protein existence level 1. Serine/threonine kinase which acts as an essential component of the MAP kinase signal transduction pathway. MAPK1/ERK2 and MAPK3/ERK1 are the 2 MAPKs which play an important role in the MAPK/ERK cascade. They participate also in a signaling cascade initiated by activated KIT and KITLG/SCF. Depending on the cellular context, the MAPK/ERK cascade mediates diverse biological functions such as cell growth, adhesion, survival and differentiation through the regulation of transcripti
   1788..1835    +  terminator     fd terminator (sequence withheld): central terminator from bacteriophage fd (Otsuka and Kunisawa, 1982)
   1840..2052    +  CDS            M13 gene III (fragment) (sequence partly withheld): pIII; III; minor coat protein
   2067..2537    +  CDS            M13 gene III (fragment) (sequence partly withheld): pIII; III; minor coat protein
   2559..2629    +  CDS            TcR (fragment): tetracycline efflux protein; tet; confers resistance to tetracycline
   2871..3251    -  CDS            YPB1_ECOLX: Protein predicted: Swiss-Prot protein existence level 4. From Escherichia coli.
   3268..3419    +  CDS            rop (fragment): Rop protein, which maintains plasmids at low copy number; rop
   3455..3883    -  rep_origin     f1 ori (sequence partly withheld): f1 bacteriophage origin of replication; arrow indicates direction of (+) strand synthesis
   3892..3931    +  CDS            rop (fragment): Rop protein, which maintains plasmids at low copy number; rop
   4033..4173    +  misc_feature   bom: basis of mobility region from pBR322
   4359..4946    -  rep_origin     ori: high-copy-number ColE1/pMB1/pBR322/pUC origin of replication
   5117..5977    -  CDS            AmpR: β-lactamase; bla; confers resistance to ampicillin, carbenicillin, and related antibiotics
   5978..6082    -  promoter       AmpR promoter: bla
   6191..6268    +  promoter       lacIq promoter: lacI (mutant); In the lacIq allele, a single base change in the promoter boosts expression of the lacI gene about 10-fold.
   6269..7351    +  CDS            lacI: lac repressor; lacI; The lac repressor binds to the lac operator to inhibit transcription in E. coli. This inhibition can be relieved by adding lactose or isopropyl-β-D-thiogalactopyranoside (IPTG).
   7364..7385    +  protein_bind   CAP binding site: CAP binding activates transcription in the presence of cAMP. E. coli catabolite activator protein
   7404..7421    +  promoter       tet promoter (fragment): E. coli promoter for tetracycline efflux protein gene
>Addgene plasmid #110023 | pHH0103_MAPK3_Pkinase | addgene full sequence | sequence record 215937 | Addgene NGS Result
TTGACAATTAATCATCGGCTCGTATAATGTGTGGAATTGTGAGCGGATAACAATTTCACACAGGAAACAG
CCAGTCCGTTTAGGTGTTTTCACGAGCACTTCACCAACAAGGACCATAGATTATGAAAATCGAAGAACAC
CATCACCATCACCATTCCAGCGGTAAGCTTATGTCCCCTATACTAGGTTATTGGAAAATTAAGGGCCTTG
TGCAACCCACTCGACTTCTTTTGGAATATCTTGAAGAAAAATATGAAGAGCATTTGTATGAGCGCGATGA
AGGTGATAAATGGCGAAACAAAAAGTTTGAATTGGGTTTGGAGTTTCCCAATCTTCCTTATTATATTGAT
GGTGATGTTAAATTAACACAGTCTATGGCCATCATACGTTATATAGCTGACAAGCACAACATGTTGGGTG
GTTGTCCAAAAGAGCGTGCAGAGATTTCAATGCTTGAAGGAGCGGTTTTGGATATTAGATACGGTGTTTC
GAGAATTGCATATAGTAAAGACTTTGAAACTCTCAAAGTTGATTTTCTTAGCAAGCTACCTGAAATGCTG
AAAATGTTCGAAGATCGTTTATGTCATAAAACATATTTAAATGGTGATCATGTAACCCATCCTGACTTCA
TGTTGTATGACGCTCTTGATGTTGTTTTATACATGGACCCAATGTGCCTGGATGCGTTCCCAAAATTAGT
TTGTTTTAAAAAACGTATTGAAGCTATCCCACAAATTGATAAGTACTTGAAATCCAGCAAGTATATAGCA
TGGCCTTTGCAGGGCTGGCAAGCCACGTTTGGTGGTGGCGACCATCCTCCAAAATCGGATCTGGAAGTTC
TGTTCCAGGGGCCCCTGTCCAGCGGTCTGGTTCCGCGTGGTTCCGGTACCGCGGCCCAGCCGGCCTATAC
CCAGCTGCAATACATTGGCGAAGGTGCATATGGCATGGTCAGCTCTGCTTACGATCATGTCCGTAAAACC
CGCGTGGCCATTAAGAAAATTTCTCCGTTTGAACACCAGACCTATTGCCAACGTACGCTGCGCGAAATTC
AGATCCTGCTGCGTTTCCGCCATGAAAACGTTATTGGTATCCGTGATATTCTGCGCGCAAGCACCCTGGA
AGCTATGCGTGACGTGTATATCGTTCAGGATCTGATGGAAACGGACCTGTACAAACTGCTGAAAAGTCAG
CAACTGTCCAACGATCACATTTGTTATTTTCTGTACCAAATCCTGCGTGGCCTGAAATATATTCATAGCG
CAAATGTGCTGCACCGCGACCTGAAACCGTCTAACCTGCTGATCAATACCACGTGCGATCTGAAAATTTG
TGACTTTGGCCTGGCGCGCATCGCCGATCCGGAACATGACCACACCGGTTTCCTGACGGAATATGTTGCG
ACCCGTTGGTACCGCGCCCCGGAAATTATGCTGAACAGTAAAGGCTATACGAAATCAATTGATATCTGGT
CGGTCGGTTGCATTCTGGCGGAAATGCTGAGCAACCGTCCGATCTTCCCGGGTAAACATTACCTGGATCA
GCTGAATCACATTCTGGGCATCCTGGGTAGTCCGTCCCAAGAAGACCTGAACTGTATTATCAATATGAAA
GCGCGCAATTATCTGCAGAGCCTGCCGTCTAAAACCAAAGTGGCGTGGGCCAAACTGTTTCCGAAATCAG
ATTCGAAAGCCCTGGATCTGCTGGACCGTATGCTGACCTTCAACCCGAATAAACGCATCACGGTTGAAGA
AGCACTGGCTCATCCGTACCTGGCGGCCGCATA
[142 nt withheld, positions 1784-1925]
C
[98 nt withheld, positions 1927-2024]
AGTTTGTACTGGTGACGAAACTCAGTGTCTAGCTAGAGTGGC
[149 nt withheld, positions 2067-2215]
T
[41 nt withheld, positions 2217-2257]
T
[62 nt withheld, positions 2259-2320]
A
[35 nt withheld, positions 2322-2356]
CCTCCCTCAATCGGTTGAATGTCGCCCTTTTGTCTTTGGCGCTGGTAAACCATATGAA
[86 nt withheld, positions 2415-2500]
T
[54 nt withheld, positions 2502-2555]
CTAGCGCCGCCCTATACCTTGTCTGCCTCCCCGCGTTGCGTCGCGGTGCATGGAGCCGGGCCACCTCGAC
CTGAATGGAAGCCGGCGGCACCTCGCTAACGGATTCACCACTCCAAGAATTGGAGCCAATCAATTCTTGC
GGAGAACTGTGAATGCGCAAACCAACCCTTGGCAGAACATATCCATCGCGTCCGCCATCTCCAGCAGCCG
CACGCGGCGCATCTCGGGCAGCGTTGGGTCCTGGCCACGGGTGCGCATGATCGTGCTCCTGTCGTTGAGG
ACCCGGCTAGGCTGGCGGGGTTGCCTTACTGGTTAGCAGAATGAATCACCGATACGCGAGCGAACGTGAA
GCGACTGCTGCTGCAAAACGTCTGCGACCTGAGCAACAACATGAATGGTCTTCGGTTTCCGTGTTTCGTA
AAGTCTGGAAACGCGGAAGTCAGCGCCCTGCACCATTATGTTCCGGATCTGCATCGCAGGATGCTGCTGG
CTACCCTGTGGAACACCTACATCTGTATTAACGAAGCGCTGGCATTGACCCTGAGTGATTTTTCTCTGGT
CCCGCCGCATCCATACCGCCAGTTGTTTACCCTCACAACGTTCCAGTAACCGGGCATGTTCATCATCAGT
AACCCGTATCGTGAGCATCCTCTCTCGTTTCATCGGTATCATTACCCCCATGAACAGAAATCCCCCTTAC
ACGGAGGCATCAGTGACCAAACAGGAAAAAACCGCCCTTAACATGGCCCGCTTTATCAGAAGCCAGACAT
TAACGCTTCTGGAGAAACTCAACGAGCTGGACGCGGATGAACAGGCAGACATCTGTGAATCGCTTCACGA
CCACGCTGATGAGCTTTACCGCAGGATCCGCGAAATTGTAAGCGTTAATATTTTGTTAAAATTCGCGTTA
AATTTTTGTTAAATCAGCTCATTTTTTAACCAATAGGCCGAAATCGGCAAAATCCCTTATAAATCAAAAG
AATAGACCGAGATAGGGT
[37 nt withheld, positions 3554-3590]
AAAGAACGTGGACTCCAACGTCAAAGG
[49 nt withheld, positions 3618-3666]
T
[91 nt withheld, positions 3668-3758]
G
[124 nt withheld, positions 3760-3883]
CGCGGATCCTGCCTCGCGCGTTTCGGTGATGACGGTGAAAACCTCTGACACATGCAGCTCCCGGAGACGG
TCACAGCTTGTCTGTAAGCGGATGCCGGGAGCAGACAAGCCCGTCAGGGCGCGTCAGCGGGTGTTGGCGG
GTGTCGGGGCGCAGCCATGACCCAGTCACGTAGCGATAGCGGAGTGTATACTGGCTTAACTATGCGGCAT
CAGAGCAGATTGTACTGAGAGTGCACCATATGCGGTGTGAAATACCGCACAGATGCGTAAGGAGAAAATA
CCGCATCAGGCGCTCTTCCGCTTCCTCGCTCACTGACTCGCTGCGCTCGGTCGTTCGGCTGCGGCGAGCG
GTATCAGCTCACTCAAAGGCGGTAATACGGTTATCCACAGAATCAGGGGATAACGCAGGAAAGAACATGT
GAGCAAAAGGCCAGCAAAAGGCCAGGAACCGTAAAAAGGCCGCGTTGCTGGCGTTTTTCCATAGGCTCCG
CCCCCCTGACGAGCATCACAAAAATCGACGCTCAAGTCAGAGGTGGCGAAACCCGACAGGACTATAAAGA
TACCAGGGTTTCCCCCTGGAAGCTCCCTCGTGCGCTCTCCTGTTCCGACCCTGCCGCTTACCGGATACCT
GTCCGCCTTTCTCCCTTCGGGAAGCGTGGCGCTTTCTCATAGCTCACGCTGTAGGTATCTCAGTTCGGTG
TAGGTCGTTCGCTCCAAGCTGGGCTGTGTGCACGAACCCCCCGTTCAGCCCGACCGCTGCGCCTTATCCG
GTAACTATCGTCTTGAGTCCAACCCGGTAAGACACGACTTATCGCCACTGGCAGCAGCCACTGGTAACAG
GATTAGCAGAGCGAGGTATGTAGGCGGTGCTACAGAGTTCTTGAAGTGGTGGCCTAACTACGGCTACACT
AGAAGGACAGTATTTGGTATCTGCGCTCTGCTGAAGCCAGTTACCTTCGGAAAAAGAGTTGGTAGCTCTT
GATCCGGCAAACAAACCACCGCTGGTAGCGGTGGTTTTTTTGTTTGCAAGCAGCAGATTACGCGCAGAAA
AAAAGGATCTCAAGAAGATCCTTTGATCTTTTCTACGGGGTCTGACGCTCAGTGGAACGAAAACTCACGT
TAAGGGATTTTGGTCATGAGATTATCAAAAAGGATCTTCACCTAGATCCTTTTAAATTAAAAATGAAGTT
TTAAATCAATCTAAAGTATATATGAGTAAACTTGGTCTGACAGTTACCAATGCTTAATCAGTGAGGCACC
TATCTCAGCGATCTGTCTATTTCGTTCATCCATAGTTGCCTGACTCCCCGTCGTGTAGATAACTACGATA
CGGGAGGGCTTACCATCTGGCCCCAGTGCTGCAATGATACCGCGAGACCCACGCTCACCGGCTCCAGATT
TATCAGCAATAAACCAGCCAGCCGGAAGGGCCGAGCGCAGAAGTGGTCCTGCAACTTTATCCGCCTCCAT
CCAGTCTATTAATTGTTGCCGGGAAGCTAGAGTAAGTAGTTCGCCAGTTAATAGTTTGCGCAACGTTGTT
GCCATTGCTGCAGGCATCGTGGTGTCACGCTCGTCGTTTGGTATGGCTTCATTCAGCTCCGGTTCCCAAC
GATCAAGGCGAGTTACATGATCCCCCATGTTGTGCAAAAAAGCGGTTAGCTCCTTCGGTCCTCCGATCGT
TGTCAGAAGTAAGTTGGCCGCAGTGTTATCACTCATGGTTATGGCAGCACTGCATAATTCTCTTACTGTC
ATGCCATCCGTAAGATGCTTTTCTGTGACTGGTGAGTACTCAACCAAGTCATTCTGAGAATAGTGTATGC
GGCGACCGAGTTGCTCTTGCCCGGCGTCAACACGGGATAATACCGCGCCACATAGCAGAACTTTAAAAGT
GCTCATCATTGGAAAACGTTCTTCGGGGCGAAAACTCTCAAGGATCTTACCGCTGTTGAGATCCAGTTCG
ATGTAACCCACTCGTGCACCCAACTGATCTTCAGCATCTTTTACTTTCACCAGCGTTTCTGGGTGAGCAA
AAACAGGAAGGCAAAATGCCGCAAAAAAGGGAATAAGGGCGACACGGAAATGTTGAATACTCATACTCTT
CCTTTTTCAATATTATTGAAGCATTTATCAGGGTTATTGTCTCATGAGCGGATACATATTTGAATGTATT
TAGAAAAATAAACAAATAGGGGTTCCGCGCACATTTCCCCGAAAAGTGCCACCTGACGTCTAAGAAACCA
TTATTATCATGACATTAACCTATAAAAATAGGCGTATCACGAGGCCCTTTCGTCTTCAAGAATTCCCGAC
ACCATCGAATGGTGCAAAACCTTTCGCGGTATGGCATGATAGCGCCCGGAAGAGAGTCAATTCAGGGTGG
TGAATGTGAAACCAGTAACGTTATACGATGTCGCAGAGTATGCCGGTGTCTCTTATCAGACCGTTTCCCG
CGTGGTGAACCAGGCCAGCCACGTTTCTGCGAAAACGCGGGAAAAAGTGGAAGCGGCGATGGCGGAGCTG
AATTACATTCCCAACCGCGTGGCACAACAACTGGCGGGCAAACAGTCGTTGCTGATTGGCGTTGCCACCT
CCAGTCTGGCCCTGCACGCGCCGTCGCAAATTGTCGCGGCGATTAAATCTCGCGCCGATCAACTGGGTGC
CAGCGTGGTGGTGTCGATGGTAGAACGAAGCGGCGTCGAAGCCTGTAAAGCGGCGGTGCACAATCTTCTC
GCGCAACGCGTCAGTGGGCTGATCATTAACTATCCGCTGGATGACCAGGATGCCATTGCTGTGGAAGCTG
CCTGCACTAATGTTCCGGCGTTATTTCTTGATGTCTCTGACCAGACACCCATCAACAGTATTATTTTCTC
CCATGAAGACGGTACGCGACTGGGCGTGGAGCATCTGGTCGCATTGGGTCACCAGCAAATCGCGCTGTTA
GCGGGCCCATTAAGTTCTGTCTCGGCGCGTCTGCGTCTGGCTGGCTGGCATAAATATCTCACTCGCAATC
AAATTCAGCCGATAGCGGAACGGGAAGGCGACTGGAGTGCCATGTCCGGTTTTCAACAAACCATGCAAAT
GCTGAATGAGGGCATCGTTCCCACTGCGATGCTGGTTGCCAACGATCAGATGGCGCTGGGCGCAATGCGC
GCCATTACCGAGTCCGGGCTGCGCGTTGGTGCGGATATCTCGGTAGTGGGATACGACGATACCGAAGACA
GCTCATGTTATATCCCGCCGTTAACCACCATCAAACAGGATTTTCGCCTGCTGGGGCAAACCAGCGTGGA
CCGCTTGCTGCAACTCTCTCAGGGCCAGGCGGTGAAGGGCAATCAGCTGTTGCCCGTCTCACTGGTGAAA
AGAAAAACCACCCTGGCGCCCAATACGCAAACCGCCTCTCCCCGCGCGTTGGCCGATTCATTAATGCAGC
TGGCACGACAGGTTTCCCGACTGGAAAGCGGGCAGTGAGCGCAACGCAATTAATGTAAGTTAGCTCACTC
ATTAGGCACAATTCTCATGTTTGACAGCTTATCATCGACTGCACGGTGCACCAATGCTTCTGGCGTCAGG
CAGCCATCGGAAGCTGTGGTATGGCTGTGCAGGTCGTAAATCACTGCATAATTCGTGTCGCTCAAGGCGC
ACTCCCGTTCTGGATAATGTTTTTTGCGCCGACATCATAACGGTTCTGGCAAATATTCTGAAATGAGCTG
