>Addgene plasmid #110023 | pHH0103_MAPK3_Pkinase | depositor partial sequence | sequence record 206975 | pHH0103_MAPK3_Pkinase sequence 888 bps
GGCCCAGCCGGCCTATACCCAGCTGCAATACATTGGCGAAGGTGCATATGGCATGGTCAGCTCTGCTTAC
GATCATGTCCGTAAAACCCGCGTGGCCATTAAGAAAATTTCTCCGTTTGAACACCAGACCTATTGCCAAC
GTACGCTGCGCGAAATTCAGATCCTGCTGCGTTTCCGCCATGAAAACGTTATTGGTATCCGTGATATTCT
GCGCGCAAGCACCCTGGAAGCTATGCGTGACGTGTATATCGTTCAGGATCTGATGGAAACGGACCTGTAC
AAACTGCTGAAAAGTCAGCAACTGTCCAACGATCACATTTGTTATTTTCTGTACCAAATCCTGCGTGGCC
TGAAATATATTCATAGCGCAAATGTGCTGCACCGCGACCTGAAACCGTCTAACCTGCTGATCAATACCAC
GTGCGATCTGAAAATTTGTGACTTTGGCCTGGCGCGCATCGCCGATCCGGAACATGACCACACCGGTTTC
CTGACGGAATATGTTGCGACCCGTTGGTACCGCGCCCCGGAAATTATGCTGAACAGTAAAGGCTATACGA
AATCAATTGATATCTGGTCGGTCGGTTGCATTCTGGCGGAAATGCTGAGCAACCGTCCGATCTTCCCGGG
TAAACATTACCTGGATCAGCTGAATCACATTCTGGGCATCCTGGGTAGTCCGTCCCAAGAAGACCTGAAC
TGTATTATCAATATGAAAGCGCGCAATTATCTGCAGAGCCTGCCGTCTAAAACCAAAGTGGCGTGGGCCA
AACTGTTTCCGAAATCAGATTCGAAAGCCCTGGATCTGCTGGACCGTATGCTGACCTTCAACCCGAATAA
ACGCATCACGGTTGAAGAAGCACTGGCTCATCCGTACCTGGCGGCCGC
